Addgene plasmid #81432: pDONR223_IDH2_p.R172K
Purpose: Gateway Donor vector containing IDH2 , part of the Target Accelerator Plasmid Collection.
Depositing lab: Jesse Boehm & William Hahn & David Root. Depositing organization: Broad Institute. Publication: Systematic Functional Interrogation of Rare Cancer Variants Identifies Oncogenic Alleles. Kim E, Ilic N, Shrestha Y, Zou L, Kamburov A, Zhu C, Yang X, Lubonja R, Tran N, Nguyen C, Lawrence MS, Piccioni F, Bagul M, Doench JG, Chouinard CR, Wu X, Hogstrom L, Natoli T, Tamayo P, Horn H, Corsello SM, Lage K, Root DE, Subramanian A, Golub TR, Getz G, Boehm JS, Hahn WC. Cancer Discov. 2016 Jul;6(7):714-26. doi: 10.1158/2159-8290.CD-16-0160. Epub 2016 May 4. PubMed 27147599.
Backbone
  Vector backbone: pDONR223
  Backbone manufacturer: Invitrogen
  Backbone size w/o insert (bp): 2790
  Vector type: Gateway Entry vector
Growth in bacteria
  Bacterial resistance: Spectinomycin, 50 μg/mL
  Growth temperature: 37°C
  Growth strain: DH5alpha
  Copy number: High Copy
Gene/Insert
  Gene/Insert name: IDH2
  Species: H. sapiens (human)
  Mutation: R172K
  GenBank ID: NM_002168.3
  Entrez Gene: IDH2 (a.k.a. D2HGA2, ICD-M, IDH, IDH-2, IDHM, IDP, IDPM, mNADP-IDH)
  Promoter: None
  Cloning method: Gateway Cloning
  Sequencing primers: 5′ M13pUC-fwd; 3′ M13-Rev
Terms and licenses: Academic/Nonprofit Terms; Industry Terms: Not Available to Industry
Depositor comments: Open state: NO stop codon immediately follows insert
How to cite: pDONR223_IDH2_p.R172K was a gift from Jesse Boehm & William Hahn & David Root (Addgene plasmid # 81432 ; http://n2t.net/addgene:81432 ; RRID:Addgene_81432)
