[The description below was written by a language model from this plasmid's Addgene catalogue record and pLannotate feature annotations shown in this document.]
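Description:
pDONR223_IDH2_p.R172K is a Gateway entry clone built on the Invitrogen pDONR223 backbone and belongs to the Target Accelerator Plasmid Collection of cancer-associated variant ORFs. It is a bacterial propagation and shuttling plasmid rather than an expression vector. It replicates in E. coli from a high-copy ColE1/pUC-type origin and is selected with spectinomycin through the aadA (SmR) aminoglycoside adenylyltransferase gene, which lies downstream of a class 1 integron Pc promoter fragment and a short remnant of a gentamicin resistance gene. The sequenced record is 4,149 nt. Its remaining annotations are backbone elements: rrnB T1 and T2 terminators that insulate the cloning region from read-through transcription, small lacZα and lacI fragments, and a T7 promoter just outside the downstream recombination site, pointing back toward the insert.

The payload is the human IDH2 coding sequence, which encodes mitochondrial NADP-dependent isocitrate dehydrogenase and carries the R172K substitution. The ORF is flanked by two attL recombination sites; the annotation tool labels the upstream one as attL3 and the downstream one as attL2. The record lists no promoter for the insert, so expression depends on moving the ORF by an LR Clonase reaction into a destination vector that supplies the promoter and any tags. The depositor describes the clone as "open", meaning that no stop codon immediately follows the insert, so the ORF can be read through into a C-terminal fusion provided by the destination vector. The associated work concerns systematic functional testing of rare cancer variants, and this clone serves as a source of the mutant IDH2 allele for building expression constructs for such assays.
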