Features (pLannotate 1.2.2; 12 found; start..end, strand, type, name):
     38..74      -  CDS            lacZα (fragment): LacZα fragment of β-galactosidase; lacZ fragment
     91..186     +  protein_bind   attL3: mutant version of attL; recombination site for the Gateway® LR reaction LR Clonase™
    192..1547    +  CDS            IDH2: IDHP_HUMAN - Experimental evidence at protein level: Swiss-Prot protein existence level 1. Plays a role in intermediary metabolism and energy production. It may tightly associate or interact with the pyruvate dehydrogenase complex. From Homo sapiens (Human).
   1549..1648    -  protein_bind   attL2: mutant version of attL; recombination site for the Gateway® LR reaction LR Clonase™
   1666..1684    -  promoter       T7 promoter: promoter for bacteriophage T7 RNA polymerase
   1874..1897    +  promoter       Pc promoter (fragment): intI1 (promoter lies within the coding sequence); class 1 integron promoter
   2073..2129    +  CDS            GmR (fragment): gentamycin acetyltransferase; aacC1; confers resistance to gentamycin
   2136..2927    +  CDS            SmR: aminoglycoside adenylyltransferase (Murphy, 1985); aadA; confers resistance to spectinomycin and streptomycin
   3020..3608    +  rep_origin     ori: high-copy-number ColE1/pMB1/pBR322/pUC origin of replication
   3791..3883    +  CDS            lacI (fragment): lac repressor; lacI; The lac repressor binds to the lac operator to inhibit transcription in E. coli. This inhibition can be relieved by adding lactose or isopropyl-β-D-thiogalactopyranoside (IPTG).
   3938..3965    -  terminator     rrnB T2 terminator: transcription terminator T2 from the E. coli rrnB gene
   4097..4140    +  terminator     rrnB T1 terminator: Escherichia coli rrnB; transcription terminator T1 from the E. coli rrnB gene
>Addgene plasmid #81432 | pDONR223_IDH2_p.R172K | addgene full sequence | sequence record 167920 | Addgene NGS Result
GGCAGTTCCCTACTCTCGCGTTAACGCTAGCATGGATGTTTTCCCAGTCACGACGTTGTAAAACGACGGC
CAGTCTTAAGCTCGGGCCCCAAATAATGATTTTATTTTGACTGATAGTGACCTGTTCGTTGCAACAAATT
GATGAGCAATGCTTTTTTATAATGCCAACTTTGTACAAAAAAGTTGGCACCATGGCCGGCTACCTGCGGG
TCGTGCGCTCGCTCTGCAGAGCCTCAGGCTCGCGGCCGGCCTGGGCGCCGGCGGCCCTGACAGCCCCCAC
CTCGCAAGAGCAGCCGCGGCGCCACTATGCCGACAAAAGGATCAAGGTGGCGAAGCCCGTGGTGGAGATG
GATGGTGATGAGATGACCCGTATTATCTGGCAGTTCATCAAGGAGAAGCTCATCCTGCCCCACGTGGACA
TCCAGCTAAAGTATTTTGACCTCGGGCTCCCAAACCGTGACCAGACTGATGACCAGGTCACCATTGACTC
TGCACTGGCCACCCAGAAGTACAGTGTGGCTGTCAAGTGTGCCACCATCACCCCTGATGAGGCCCGTGTG
GAAGAGTTCAAGCTGAAGAAGATGTGGAAAAGTCCCAATGGAACTATCCGGAACATCCTGGGGGGGACTG
TCTTCCGGGAGCCCATCATCTGCAAAAACATCCCACGCCTAGTCCCTGGCTGGACCAAGCCCATCACCAT
TGGCAAGCACGCCCATGGCGACCAGTACAAGGCCACAGACTTTGTGGCAGACCGGGCCGGCACTTTCAAA
ATGGTCTTCACCCCAAAAGATGGCAGTGGTGTCAAGGAGTGGGAAGTGTACAACTTCCCCGCAGGCGGCG
TGGGCATGGGCATGTACAACACCGACGAGTCCATCTCAGGTTTTGCGCACAGCTGCTTCCAGTATGCCAT
CCAGAAGAAATGGCCGCTGTACATGAGCACCAAGAACACCATACTGAAAGCCTACGATGGGCGTTTCAAG
GACATCTTCCAGGAGATCTTTGACAAGCACTATAAGACCGACTTCGACAAGAATAAGATCTGGTATGAGC
ACCGGCTCATTGATGACATGGTGGCTCAGGTCCTCAAGTCTTCGGGTGGCTTTGTGTGGGCCTGCAAGAA
CTATGACGGAGATGTGCAGTCAGACATCCTGGCCCAGGGCTTTGGCTCCCTTGGCCTGATGACGTCCGTC
CTGGTCTGCCCTGATGGGAAGACGATTGAGGCTGAGGCCGCTCATGGGACCGTCACCCGCCACTATCGGG
AGCACCAGAAGGGCCGGCCCACCAGCACCAACCCCATCGCCAGCATCTTTGCCTGGACACGTGGCCTGGA
GCACCGGGGGAAGCTGGATGGGAACCAAGACCTCATCAGGTTTGCCCAGATGCTGGAGAAGGTGTGCGTG
GAGACGGTGGAGAGTGGAGCCATGACCAAGGACCTGGCGGGCTGCATTCACGGCCTCAGCAATGTGAAGC
TGAACGAGCACTTCCTGAACACCACGGACTTCCTCGACACCATCAAGAGCAACCTGGACAGAGCCCTGGG
CAGGCAGTACCCAACTTTCTTGTACAAAGTTGGCATTATAAGAAAGCATTGCTTATCAATTTGTTGCAAC
GAACAGGTCACTATCAGTCAAAATAAAATCATTATTTGCCATCCAGCTGATATCCCCTATAGTGAGTCGT
ATTACATGGTCATAGCTGTTTCCTGGCAGCTCTGGCCCGTGTCTCAAAATCTCTGATGTTACATTGCACA
AGATAAAAATATATCATCATGCCTCCTCTAGACCAGCCAGGACAGAAATGCCTCGACTTCGCTGCTACCC
AAGGTTGCCGGGTGACGCACACCGTGGAAACGGATGAAGGCACGAACCCAGTGGACATAAGCCTGTTCGG
TTCGTAAGCTGTAATGCAAGTAGCGTATGCGCTCACGCAACTGGTCCAGAACCTTGACCGAACGCAGCGG
TGGTAACGGCGCAGTGGCGGTTTTCATGGCTTGTTATGACTGTTTTTTTGGGGTACAGTCTATGCCTCGG
GCATCCAAGCAGCAAGCGCGTTACGCCGTGGGTCGATGTTTGATGTTATGGAGCAGCAACGATGTTACGC
AGCAGGGCAGTCGCCCTAAAACAAAGTTAAACATTATGAGGGAAGCGGTGATCGCCGAAGTATCGACTCA
ACTATCAGAGGTAGTTGGCGTCATCGAGCGCCATCTCGAACCGACGTTGCTGGCCGTACATTTGTACGGC
TCCGCAGTGGATGGCGGCCTGAAGCCACACAGTGATATTGATTTGCTGGTTACGGTGACCGTAAGGCTTG
ATGAAACAACGCGGCGAGCTTTGATCAACGACCTTTTGGAAACTTCGGCTTCCCCTGGAGAGAGCGAGAT
TCTCCGCGCTGTAGAAGTCACCATTGTTGTGCACGACGACATCATTCCGTGGCGTTATCCAGCTAAGCGC
GAACTGCAATTTGGAGAATGGCAGCGCAATGACATTCTTGCAGGTATCTTCGAGCCAGCCACGATCGACA
TTGATCTGGCTATCTTGCTGACAAAAGCAAGAGAACATAGCGTTGCCTTGGTAGGTCCAGCGGCGGAGGA
ACTCTTTGATCCGGTTCCTGAACAGGATCTATTTGAGGCGCTAAATGAAACCTTAACGCTATGGAACTCG
CCGCCCGACTGGGCTGGCGATGAGCGAAATGTAGTGCTTACGTTGTCCCGCATTTGGTACAGCGCAGTAA
CCGGCAAAATCGCGCCGAAGGATGTCGCTGCCGACTGGGCAATGGAGCGCCTGCCGGCCCAGTATCAGCC
CGTCATACTTGAAGCTAGACAGGCTTATCTTGGACAAGAAGAAGATCGCTTGGCCTCGCGCGCAGATCAG
TTGGAAGAATTTGTCCACTACGTGAAAGGCGAGATCACCAAGGTAGTCGGCAAATAACCCTCGAGCCACC
CATGACCAAAATCCCTTAACGTGAGTTACGCGTCGTTCCACTGAGCGTCAGACCCCGTAGAAAAGATCAA
AGGATCTTCTTGAGATCCTTTTTTTCTGCGCGTAATCTGCTGCTTGCAAACAAAAAAACCACCGCTACCA
GCGGTGGTTTGTTTGCCGGATCAAGAGCTACCAACTCTTTTTCCGAAGGTAACTGGCTTCAGCAGAGCGC
AGATACCAAATACTGTTCTTCTAGTGTAGCCGTAGTTAGGCCACCACTTCAAGAACTCTGTAGCACCGCC
TACATACCTCGCTCTGCTAATCCTGTTACCAGTGGCTGCTGCCAGTGGCGATAAGTCGTGTCTTACCGGG
TTGGACTCAAGACGATAGTTACCGGATAAGGCGCAGCGGTCGGGCTGAACGGGGGGTTCGTGCACACAGC
CCAGCTTGGAGCGAACGACCTACACCGAACTGAGATACCTACAGCGTGAGCTATGAGAAAGCGCCACGCT
TCCCGAAGGGAGAAAGGCGGACAGGTATCCGGTAAGCGGCAGGGTCGGAACAGGAGAGCGCACGAGGGAG
CTTCCAGGGGGAAACGCCTGGTATCTTTATAGTCCTGTCGGGTTTCGCCACCTCTGACTTGAGCGTCGAT
TTTTGTGATGCTCGTCAGGGGGGCGGAGCCTATGGAAAAACGCCAGCAACGCGGCCTTTTTACGGTTCCT
GGCCTTTTGCTGGCCTTTTGCTCACATGTTCTTTCCTGCGTTATCCCCTGATTCTGTGGATAACCGTATT
ACCGCCTTTGAGTGAGCTGATACCGCTCGCCGCAGCCGAACGACCGAGCGCAGCGAGTCAGTGAGCGAGG
AAGCGGAAGAGCGCCCAATACGCAAACCGCCTCTCCCCGCGCGTTGGCCGATTCATTAATGCAGCTGGCA
CGACAGGTTTCCCGACTGGAAAGCGGGCAGTGAGCGCAACGCAATTAATACGCGTACCGCTAGCCAGGAA
GAGTTTGTAGAAACGCAAAAAGGCCATCCGTCAGGATGGCCTTCTGCTTAGTTTGATGCCTGGCAGTTTA
TGGCGGGCGTCCTGCCCGCCACCCTCCGGGCCGTTGCTTCACAACGTTCAAATCCGCTCCCGGCGGATTT
GTCCTACTCAGGAGAGCGTTCACCGACAAACAACAGATAAAACGAAAGGCCCAGTCTTCCGACTGAGCCT
TTCGTTTTATTTGATGCCT
