>Addgene plasmid #81432 | pDONR223_IDH2_p.R172K | depositor partial sequence | sequence record 154751 | Insert sequence
ATGGCCGGCTACCTGCGGGTCGTGCGCTCGCTCTGCAGAGCCTCAGGCTCGCGGCCGGCCTGGGCGCCGG
CGGCCCTGACAGCCCCCACCTCGCAAGAGCAGCCGCGGCGCCACTATGCCGACAAAAGGATCAAGGTGGC
GAAGCCCGTGGTGGAGATGGATGGTGATGAGATGACCCGTATTATCTGGCAGTTCATCAAGGAGAAGCTC
ATCCTGCCCCACGTGGACATCCAGCTAAAGTATTTTGACCTCGGGCTCCCAAACCGTGACCAGACTGATG
ACCAGGTCACCATTGACTCTGCACTGGCCACCCAGAAGTACAGTGTGGCTGTCAAGTGTGCCACCATCAC
CCCTGATGAGGCCCGTGTGGAAGAGTTCAAGCTGAAGAAGATGTGGAAAAGTCCCAATGGAACTATCCGG
AACATCCTGGGGGGGACTGTCTTCCGGGAGCCCATCATCTGCAAAAACATCCCACGCCTAGTCCCTGGCT
GGACCAAGCCCATCACCATTGGCAAGCACGCCCATGGCGACCAGTACAAGGCCACAGACTTTGTGGCAGA
CCGGGCCGGCACTTTCAAAATGGTCTTCACCCCAAAAGATGGCAGTGGTGTCAAGGAGTGGGAAGTGTAC
AACTTCCCGCAGGCGGCGTGGGCATGGGCATGTACAACACCGACGAGTCCATCTCAGGTTTTGCGCACAG
CTGCTTCCAGTATGCCATCCAGAAGAAATGGCCGCTGTACATGAGCACCAAGAACACCATACTGAAAGCC
TACGATGGGCGTTTCAAGGACATCTTCCAGGAGATCTTTGACAAGCACTATAAGACCGACTTCGACAAGA
ATAAGATCTGGTATGAGCACCGGCTCATTGATGACATGGTGGCTCAGGTCCTCAAGTCTTCGGGTGGCTT
TGTGTGGGCCTGCAAGAACTATGACGGAGATGTGCAGTCAGACATCCTGGCCCAGGGCTTTGGCTCCCTT
GGCCTGATGACGTCCGTCCTGGTCTGCCCTGATGGGAAGACGATTGAGGCTGAGGCCGCTCATGGGACCG
TCACCCGCCACTATCGGGAGCACCAGAAGGGCCGGCCCACCAGCACCAACCCCATCGCCAGCATCTTTGC
CTGGACACGTGGCCTGGAGCACCGGGGGAAGCTGGATGGGAACCAAGACCTCATCAGGTTTGCCCAGATG
CTGGAGAAGGTGTGCGTGGAGACGGTGGAGAGTGGAGCCATGACCAAGGACCTGGCGGGCTGCATTCACG
GCCTCAGCAATGTGAAGCTGAACGAGCACTTCCTGAACACCACGGACTTCCTCGACACCATCAAGAGCAA
CCTGGACAGAGCCCTGGGCAGGCAG
